Addgene plasmid #80922: pCW57-MCS1-P2A-MCS2 (Hygro)
Purpose: (Empty Backbone) All-in-one doxycycline inducible lentiviral vector for expression of one or two genes using the P2A self-cleaving peptide.
Depositing lab: Adam Karpf. Depositing organization: University of Nebraska Medical Center. Publication: Pan-Cancer Analyses Reveal Genomic Features of FOXM1 Overexpression in Cancer. Barger CJ, Branick C, Chee L, Karpf AR. Cancers (Basel). 2019 Feb 21;11(2). pii: cancers11020251. doi: 10.3390/cancers11020251. PubMed 30795624.
Backbone
  Vector backbone: pCW57.1
  Backbone manufacturer: Broad Insitute
  Backbone size (bp): 8158
  Modifications to backbone: pCW57-MCS1-2A-MCS2 was modified by replacing puromycin with hygromycin.
  Vector type: Mammalian Expression, Lentiviral ; Doxycycline inducible; P2A Self Cleaving Peptide
  Promoter: TRE
  Selectable markers: Hygromycin
Growth in bacteria
  Bacterial resistance: Ampicillin, 100 μg/mL
  Growth temperature: 37°C
  Growth strain: NEB Stable
  Copy number: Unknown
Gene/Insert
  Cloning method: Restriction Enzyme
  Sequencing primers: 5′ pCW57.MCS_Seq_F CGTATGTCGAGGTAGGCGTG
Terms and licenses: Academic/Nonprofit Terms; Industry Terms: Not Available to Industry
How to cite: pCW57-MCS1-P2A-MCS2 (Hygro) was a gift from Adam Karpf (Addgene plasmid # 80922 ; http://n2t.net/addgene:80922 ; RRID:Addgene_80922)
