[The description below was written by a language model from this plasmid's Addgene catalogue record and pLannotate feature annotations shown in this document.]
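Description:
pCW57-MCS1-P2A-MCS2 (Hygro) is an empty, all-in-one doxycycline-inducible lentiviral backbone of 8,158 bp, derived from pCW57.1 through pCW57-MCS1-2A-MCS2 by replacing the puromycin marker with hygromycin. It is propagated in E. coli using a high-copy ColE1/pUC-type origin and ampicillin resistance (AmpR). The viral framework has a third-generation, self-inactivating layout. An RSV promoter drives a truncated HIV-1 5' LTR, followed by the Ψ packaging signal with a partial gag sequence, the Rev response element and the cPPT/CTS. At the other end are a WPRE fragment and a ΔU3 3' LTR, with an SV40 poly(A) signal and SV40 origin lying outside the provirus.

The payload region contains two expression units. The first is a tight TRE promoter, made of seven tet operators upstream of a minimal CMV promoter, followed by a P2A coding sequence. According to the construct name, the P2A is flanked by two multiple cloning sites, although the feature table does not annotate these separately. One gene can be inserted by restriction cloning, or two genes can be placed in frame on either side of the P2A. In the latter case a single inducible transcript yields two separate polypeptides through ribosomal skipping. The second unit is a constitutive human PGK promoter driving the hygromycin phosphotransferase gene (hph), followed by a reverse tetracycline transactivator annotated as rtTA3 with a VP16-derived activation domain. The table does not annotate the element that links hph to the transactivator. Because the transactivator and the selectable marker are carried on the same virus as the TRE cassette, a single transduction followed by hygromycin selection gives mammalian cells in which the inserted gene or genes are switched on by doxycycline.
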