Features (pLannotate 1.2.2; 26 found; start..end, strand, type, name):
     37..351     +  promoter       tight TRE promoter: Tet-responsive promoter PTight, consisting of seven tet operator sequences followed by the minimal CMV promoter
    392..448     +  CDS            P2A: 2A peptide from porcine teschovirus-1 polyprotein Eukaryotic ribosomes fail to insert a peptide bond between the Gly and Pro residues, yielding separate polypeptides.
    476..986     +  promoter       hPGK promoter: human phosphoglycerate kinase 1 promoter
   1004..2026    +  CDS            hph: KHYB_ECOLX - Experimental evidence at protein level: Swiss-Prot protein existence level 1. The aminoglycoside phosphotransferases achieve inactivation of their antibiotic substrates by phosphorylation. Only phosphorylates hygromycin and closely related compounds such as demethyl analogs and destomycin. From Escherichia coli.
   2096..2793    +  CDS            rtTA3 (fragment): reverse tetracycline transactivator 3 activates expression from Tet-responsive promoters in the presence of doxycycline
   2723..2833    +  CDS            VP48: 3 tandem repeats of the minimal activation domain of herpes simplex virus VP16 (Cheng et al., 2013)
   2869..3417    +  misc_feature   WPRE (fragment): woodchuck hepatitis virus posttranscriptional regulatory element
   3443..3514    +  CDS            nef (fragment): NEF_HV1Z2 - Experimental evidence at protein level: Swiss-Prot protein existence level 1. Extracellular Nef protein targets CD4(+) T-lymphocytes for apoptosis by interacting with CXCR4 surface receptors. From Human immunodeficiency virus type 1 group M subtype D (isolate Z2/CDC-Z34) (HIV-1).
   3516..3749    +  LTR            3' LTR (ΔU3): self-inactivating 3' long terminal repeat (LTR) from HIV-1
   3821..3942    +  polyA_signal   SV40 poly(A) signal: SV40 polyadenylation signal
   3982..4117    +  rep_origin     SV40 ori: SV40 origin of replication
   4125..4188    +  promoter       AmpR promoter: bla
   4189..5049    +  CDS            AmpR: β-lactamase; bla; confers resistance to ampicillin, carbenicillin, and related antibiotics
   5220..5808    +  rep_origin     ori: high-copy-number ColE1/pMB1/pBR322/pUC origin of replication
   5991..6083    +  CDS            lacI (fragment): lac repressor; lacI; The lac repressor binds to the lac operator to inhibit transcription in E. coli. This inhibition can be relieved by adding lactose or isopropyl-β-D-thiogalactopyranoside (IPTG).
   6096..6117    +  protein_bind   CAP binding site: CAP binding activates transcription in the presence of cAMP. E. coli catabolite activator protein
   6132..6162    +  promoter       lac promoter: promoter for the E. coli lac operon
   6170..6186    +  protein_bind   lac operator: The lac repressor binds to the lac operator to inhibit transcription in E. coli. This inhibition can be relieved by adding lactose or isopropyl-β-D-thiogalactopyranoside (IPTG). lac repressor encoded by lacI
   6231..6249    +  promoter       T3 promoter: promoter for bacteriophage T3 RNA polymerase
   6277..6503    +  promoter       RSV promoter: Rous sarcoma virus enhancer/promoter
   6504..6684    +  LTR            5' LTR (truncated): truncated 5' long terminal repeat (LTR) from HIV-1
   6731..6856    +  misc_feature   HIV-1 Ψ: packaging signal of human immunodeficiency virus type 1
   6840..7203    +  CDS            HIV-1 gag (fragment): gag protein from human immunodeficiency virus 1; gag
   7349..7582    +  misc_feature   RRE: The Rev response element (RRE) of HIV-1 allows for Rev-dependent mRNA export from the nucleus to the cytoplasm.
   7959..7983    +  CDS            Rev (fragment): human immunodeficiency virus 1 (HIV-1) Rev protein; rev; enhances nuclear export of unspliced and incompletely spliced viral mRNAs
   8024..8141    +  misc_feature   cPPT/CTS: central polypurine tract and central termination sequence of HIV-1
>Addgene plasmid #80922 | pCW57-MCS1-P2A-MCS2 (Hygro) | addgene full sequence | sequence record 258301 | Addgene NGS Result
CAGCAGAGATCCACTTTGGCCGCGAATCGATATGTCGAGTTTACTCCCTATCAGTGATAGAGAACGTATG
TCGAGTTTACTCCCTATCAGTGATAGAGAACGATGTCGAGTTTACTCCCTATCAGTGATAGAGAACGTAT
GTCGAGTTTACTCCCTATCAGTGATAGAGAACGTATGTCGAGTTTACTCCCTATCAGTGATAGAGAACGT
ATGTCGAGTTTATCCCTATCAGTGATAGAGAACGTATGTCGAGTTTACTCCCTATCAGTGATAGAGAACG
TATGTCGAGGTAGGCGTGTACGGTGGGAGGCCTATATAAGCAGAGCTCGTTTAGTGAACCGTCAGATCGC
CTGGAGAATTGGCTAGCGAATTCGTCGACACCGGTTCCGGAGCCACGAACTTCTCTCTGTTAAAGCAAGC
AGGAGACGTGGAAGAAAACCCCGGTCCTAGGCTGCAGACGCGTTGTACAGGATCCGGGGTTGGGGTTGCG
CCTTTTCCAAGGCAGCCCTGGGTTTGCGCAGGGACGCGGCTGCTCTGGGCGTGGTTCCGGGAAACGCAGC
GGCGCCGACCCTGGGTCTCGCACATTCTTCACGTCCGTTCGCAGCGTCACCCGGATCTTCGCCGCTACCC
TTGTGGGCCCCCCGGCGACGCTTCCTGCTCCGCCCCTAAGTCGGGAAGGTTCCTTGCGGTTCGCGGCGTG
CCGGACGTGACAAACGGAAGCCGCACGTCTCACTAGTACCCTCGCAGACGGACAGCGCCAGGGAGCAATG
GCAGCGCGCCGACCGCGATGGGCTGTGGCCAATAGCGGCTGCTCAGCAGGGCGCGCCGAGAGCAGCGGCC
GGGAAGGGGCGGTGCGGGAGGCGGGGTGTGGGGCGGTAGTGTGGGCCCTGTTCCTGCCCGCGCGGTGTTC
CGCATTCTGCAAGCCTCCGGAGCGCACGTCGGCAGTCGGCTCCCTCGTTGACCGAATCACCGACCTCTCT
CCCCAGCAATTCACCCGCGCGCGATGAAAAAGCCTGAACTCACCGCGACGTCTGTCGAGAAGTTTCTGAT
CGAAAAGTTCGACAGCGTCTCCGACCTGATGCAGCTCTCGGAGGGCGAAGAATCTCGTGCTTTCAGCTTC
GATGTAGGAGGGCGTGGATATGTCCTGCGGGTAAATAGCTGCGCCGATGGTTTCTACAAAGATCGTTATG
TTTATCGGCACTTTGCATCGGCCGCGCTCCCGATTCCGGAAGTGCTTGACATTGGGGAATTTAGCGAGAG
CCTGACCTATTGCATCTCCCGCCGTGCACAGGGTGTCACGTTGCAAGACCTGCCTGAAACCGAACTGCCC
GCTGTTCTGCAGCCGGTCGCGGAGGCCATGGATGCGATCGCTGCGGCCGATCTTAGCCAGACGAGCGGGT
TCGGCCCATTCGGACCGCAAGGAATCGGTCAATACACTACATGGCGTGATTTCATATGCGCGATTGCTGA
TCCCCATGTGTATCACTGGCAAACTGTGATGGACGACACCGTCAGTGCGTCCGTCGCGCAGGCTCTCGAT
GAGCTGATGCTTTGGGCCGAGGACTGCCCCGAAGTCCGGCACCTCGTGCACGCGGATTTCGGCTCCAACA
ATGTCCTGACGGACAATGGCCGCATAACAGCGGTCATTGACTGGAGCGAGGCGATGTTCGGGGATTCCCA
ATACGAGGTCGCCAACATCTTCTTCTGGAGGCCGTGGTTGGCTTGTATGGAGCAGCAGACGCGCTACTTC
GAGCGGAGGCATCCGGAGCTTGCAGGATCGCCGCGGCTCCGGGCGTATATGCTCCGCATTGGTCTTGACC
AACTCTATCAGAGCTTGGTTGACGGCAATTTCGATGATGCAGCTTGGGCGCAGGGTCGATGCGACGCAAT
CGTCCGATCCGGAGCCGGGACTGTCGGGCGTACACAAATCGCCCGCAGAAGCGCGGCCGTCTGGACCGAT
GGCTGTGTAGAAGTACTCGCCGATAGTGGAAACCGACGCCCCAGCACTCGTCCGAGGGCAAAGGAATTCG
AAGGAAGCGGAGAAGGTAGAGGTTCTCTCCTCACTTGTGGTGATGTTGAAGAAAACCCTGGTCCAATGTC
TAGACTGGACAAGAGCAAAGTCATAAACGGAGCTCTGGAATTACTCAATGGTGTCGGTATCGAAGGCCTG
ACGACAAGGAAACTCGCTCAAAAGCTGGGAGTTGAGCAGCCTACCCTGTACTGGCACGTGAAGAACAAGC
GGGCCCTGCTCGATGCCCTGCCAATCGAGATGCTGGACAGGCATCATACCCACTTCTGCCCCCTGGAAGG
CGAGTCATGGCAAGACTTTCTGCGGAACAACGCCAAGTCATACCGCTGTGCTCTCCTCTCACATCGCGAC
GGGGCTAAAGTGCATCTCGGCACCCGCCCAACAGAGAAACAGTACGAAACCCTGGAAAATCAGCTCGCGT
TCCTGTGTCAGCAAGGCTTCTCCCTGGAGAACGCACTGTACGCTCTGTCCGCCGTGGGCCACTTTACACT
GGGCTGCGTATTGGAGGAACAGGAGCATCAAGTAGCAAAAGAGGAAAGAGAGACACCTACCACCGATTCT
ATGCCCCCACTTCTGAGACAAGCAATTGAGCTGTTCGACCGGCAGGGAGCCGAACCTGCCTTCCTTTTCG
GCCTGGAACTAATCATATGTGGCCTGGAGAAACAGCTAAAGTGCGAAAGCGGCGGGCCGACCGACGCCCT
TGACGATTTTGACTTAGACATGCTCCCAGCCGATGCCCTTGACGACTTTGACCTTGATATGCTGCCTGCT
GACGCTCTTGACGATTTTGACCTTGACATGCTCCCCGGGTAACTAAGTAAGGATCGATCCAAGATATCGT
ATTCTTAACTATGTTGCTCCTTTTACGCTATGTGGATACGCTGCTTTAATGCCTTTGTATCATGCTATTG
CTTCCCGTATGGCTTTCATTTTCTCCTCCTTGTATAAATCCTGGTTGCTGTCTCTTTATGAGGAGTTGTG
GCCCGTTGTCAGGCAACGTGGCGTGGTGTGCACTGTGTTTGCTGACGCAACCCCCACTGGTTGGGGCATT
GCCACCACCTGTCAGCTCCTTTCCGGGACTTTCGCTTTCCCCCTCCCTATTGCCACGGCGGAACTCATCG
CCGCCTGCCTTGCCCGCTGCTGGACAGGGGCTCGGCTGTTGGGCACTGACAATTCCGTGGTGTTGTCGGG
GAAGCTGACGTCCTTTCCATGGCTGCTCGCCTGTGTTGCCACCTGGATTCTGCGCGGGACGTCCTTCTGC
TACGTCCCTTCGGCCCTCAATCCAGCGGACCTTCCTTCCCGCGGCCTGCTGCCGGCTCTGCGGCCTCTTC
CGCGTCTTCGCCTTCGCCCTCAGACGAGTCGGATCTCCCTTTGGGCCGCCTCCCCGCCTGTTTCGCCTCG
GCGTCCGGACTAGAGGTACCTTTAAGACCAATGACTTACAAGGCAGCTGTAGATCTTAGCCACTTTTTAA
AAGAAAAGGGGGGACTGGAAGGGCTAATTCACTCCCAACGAAGACAAGATCTGCTTTTTGCTTGTACTGG
GTCTCTCTGGTTAGACCAGATCTGAGCCTGGGAGCTCTCTGGCTAACTAGGGAACCCACTGCTTAAGCCT
CAATAAAGCTTGCCTTGAGTGCTTCAAGTAGTGTGTGCCCGTCTGTTGTGTGACTCTGGTAACTAGAGAT
CCCTCAGACCCTTTTAGTCAGTGTGGAAAATCTCTAGCAGTAGTAGTTCATGTCATCTTATTATTCAGTA
TTTATAACTTGCAAAGAAATGAATATCAGAGAGTGAGAGGAACTTGTTTATTGCAGCTTATAATGGTTAC
AAATAAAGCAATAGCATCACAAATTTCACAAATAAAGCATTTTTTTCACTGCATTCTAGTTGTGGTTTGT
CCAAACTCATCAATGTATCTTATCATGTCTGGCTCTAGCTATCCCGCCCCTAACTCCGCCCATCCCGCCC
CTAACTCCGCCCAGTTCCGCCCATTCTCCGCCCCATGGCTGACTAATTTTTTTTATTTATGCAGAGGCCG
AGGCCGCCTCGGCCTCTGAGCTATTCCAGAAGTAGTGAGGAGGCTTTTTTGGAGGCCTTTCAAATATGTA
TCCGCTCATGAGACAATAACCCTGATAAATGCTTCAATAATATTGAAAAAGGAAGAGTATGAGTATTCAA
CATTTCCGTGTCGCCCTTATTCCCTTTTTTGCGGCATTTTGCCTTCCTGTTTTTGCTCACCCAGAAACGC
TGGTGAAAGTAAAAGATGCTGAAGATCAGTTGGGTGCACGAGTGGGTTACATCGAACTGGATCTCAACAG
CGGTAAGATCCTTGAGAGTTTTCGCCCCGAAGAACGTTTTCCAATGATGAGCACTTTTAAAGTTCTGCTA
TGTGGCGCGGTATTATCCCGTATTGACGCCGGGCAAGAGCAACTCGGTCGCCGCATACACTATTCTCAGA
ATGACTTGGTTGAGTACTCACCAGTCACAGAAAAGCATCTTACGGATGGCATGACAGTAAGAGAATTATG
CAGTGCTGCCATAACCATGAGTGATAACACTGCGGCCAACTTACTTCTGACAACGATCGGAGGACCGAAG
GAGCTAACCGCTTTTTTGCACAACATGGGGGATCATGTAACTCGCCTTGATCGTTGGGAACCGGAGCTGA
ATGAAGCCATACCAAACGACGAGCGTGACACCACGATGCCTGTAGCAATGGCAACAACGTTGCGCAAACT
ATTAACTGGCGAACTACTTACTCTAGCTTCCCGGCAACAATTAATAGACTGGATGGAGGCGGATAAAGTT
GCAGGACCACTTCTGCGCTCGGCCCTTCCGGCTGGCTGGTTTATTGCTGATAAATCTGGAGCCGGTGAGC
GTGGGTCTCGCGGTATCATTGCAGCACTGGGGCCAGATGGTAAGCCCTCCCGTATCGTAGTTATCTACAC
GACGGGGAGTCAGGCAACTATGGATGAACGAAATAGACAGATCGCTGAGATAGGTGCCTCACTGATTAAG
CATTGGTAACTGTCAGACCAAGTTTACTCATATATACTTTAGATTGATTTAAAACTTCATTTTTAATTTA
AAAGGATCTAGGTGAAGATCCTTTTTGATAATCTCATGACCAAAATCCCTTAACGTGAGTTTTCGTTCCA
CTGAGCGTCAGACCCCGTAGAAAAGATCAAAGGATCTTCTTGAGATCCTTTTTTTCTGCGCGTAATCTGC
TGCTTGCAAACAAAAAAACCACCGCTACCAGCGGTGGTTTGTTTGCCGGATCAAGAGCTACCAACTCTTT
TTCCGAAGGTAACTGGCTTCAGCAGAGCGCAGATACCAAATACTGTTCTTCTAGTGTAGCCGTAGTTAGG
CCACCACTTCAAGAACTCTGTAGCACCGCCTACATACCTCGCTCTGCTAATCCTGTTACCAGTGGCTGCT
GCCAGTGGCGATAAGTCGTGTCTTACCGGGTTGGACTCAAGACGATAGTTACCGGATAAGGCGCAGCGGT
CGGGCTGAACGGGGGGTTCGTGCACACAGCCCAGCTTGGAGCGAACGACCTACACCGAACTGAGATACCT
ACAGCGTGAGCTATGAGAAAGCGCCACGCTTCCCGAAGGGAGAAAGGCGGACAGGTATCCGGTAAGCGGC
AGGGTCGGAACAGGAGAGCGCACGAGGGAGCTTCCAGGGGGAAACGCCTGGTATCTTTATAGTCCTGTCG
GGTTTCGCCACCTCTGACTTGAGCGTCGATTTTTGTGATGCTCGTCAGGGGGGCGGAGCCTATGGAAAAA
CGCCAGCAACGCGGCCTTTTTACGGTTCCTGGCCTTTTGCTGGCCTTTTGCTCACATGTTCTTTCCTGCG
TTATCCCCTGATTCTGTGGATAACCGTATTACCGCCTTTGAGTGAGCTGATACCGCTCGCCGCAGCCGAA
CGACCGAGCGCAGCGAGTCAGTGAGCGAGGAAGCGGAAGAGCGCCCAATACGCAAACCGCCTCTCCCCGC
GCGTTGGCCGATTCATTAATGCAGCTGGCACGACAGGTTTCCCGACTGGAAAGCGGGCAGTGAGCGCAAC
GCAATTAATGTGAGTTAGCTCACTCATTAGGCACCCCAGGCTTTACACTTTATGCTTCCGGCTCGTATGT
TGTGTGGAATTGTGAGCGGATAACAATTTCACACAGGAAACAGCTATGACCATGATTACGCCAAGCGCGC
AATTAACCCTCACTAAAGGGAACAAAAGCTGGAGCTGCAAGCTTAATGTAGTCTTATGCAATACTCTTGT
AGTCTTGCAACATGGTAACGATGAGTTAGCAACATGCCTTACAAGGAGAGAAAAAGCACCGTGCATGCCG
ATTGGTGGAAGTAAGGTGGTACGATCGTGCCTTATTAGGAAGGCAACAGACGGGTCTGACATGGATTGGA
CGAACCACTGAATTGCCGCATTGCAGAGATATTGTATTTAAGTGCCTAGCTCGATACATAAACGGGTCTC
TCTGGTTAGACCAGATCTGAGCCTGGGAGCTCTCTGGCTAACTAGGGAACCCACTGCTTAAGCCTCAATA
AAGCTTGCCTTGAGTGCTTCAAGTAGTGTGTGCCCGTCTGTTGTGTGACTCTGGTAACTAGAGATCCCTC
AGACCCTTTTAGTCAGTGTGGAAAATCTCTAGCAGTGGCGCCCGAACAGGGACTTGAAAGCGAAAGGGAA
ACCAGAGGAGCTCTCTCGACGCAGGACTCGGCTTGCTGAAGCGCGCACGGCAAGAGGCGAGGGGCGGCGA
CTGGTGAGTACGCCAAAAATTTTGACTAGCGGAGGCTAGAAGGAGAGAGATGGGTGCGAGAGCGTCAGTA
TTAAGCGGGGGAGAATTAGATCGCGATGGGAAAAAATTCGGTTAAGGCCAGGGGGAAAGAAAAAATATAA
ATTAAAACATATAGTATGGGCAAGCAGGGAGCTAGAACGATTCGCAGTTAATCCTGGCCTGTTAGAAACA
TCAGAAGGCTGTAGACAAATACTGGGACAGCTACAACCATCCCTTCAGACAGGATCAGAAGAACTTAGAT
CATTATATAATACAGTAGCAACCCTCTATTGTGTGCATCAAAGGATAGAGATAAAAGACACCAAGGAAGC
TTTAGACAAGATAGAGGAAGAGCAAAACAAAAGTAAGACCACCGCACAGCAAGCGGCCGCTGATCTTCAG
ACCTGGAGGAGGAGATATGAGGGACAATTGGAGAAGTGAATTATATAAATATAAAGTAGTAAAAATTGAA
CCATTAGGAGTAGCACCCACCAAGGCAAAGAGAAGAGTGGTGCAGAGAGAAAAAAGAGCAGTGGGAATAG
GAGCTTTGTTCCTTGGGTTCTTGGGAGCAGCAGGAAGCACTATGGGCGCAGCGTCAATGACGCTGACGGT
ACAGGCCAGACAATTATTGTCTGGTATAGTGCAGCAGCAGAACAATTTGCTGAGGGCTATTGAGGCGCAA
CAGCATCTGTTGCAACTCACAGTCTGGGGCATCAAGCAGCTCCAGGCAAGAATCCTGGCTGTGGAAAGAT
ACCTAAAGGATCAACAGCTCCTGGGGATTTGGGGTTGCTCTGGAAAACTCATTTGCACCACTGCTGTGCC
TTGGAATGCTAGTTGGAGTAATAAATCTCTGGAACAGATTTGGAATCACACGACCTGGATGGAGTGGGAC
AGAGAAATTAACAATTACACAAGCTTAATACACTCCTTAATTGAAGAATCGCAAAACCAGCAAGAAAAGA
ATGAACAAGAATTATTGGAATTAGATAAATGGGCAAGTTTGTGGAATTGGTTTAACATAACAAATTGGCT
GTGGTATATAAAATTATTCATAATGATAGTAGGAGGCTTGGTAGGTTTAAGAATAGTTTTTGCTGTACTT
TCTATAGTGAATAGAGTTAGGCAGGGATATTCACCATTATCGTTTCAGACCCACCTCCCAACCCCGAGGG
GACAATTCTCGACCTCGAGACAAATGGCAGTATTCATCCACAATTTTAAAAGAAAAGGGGGGATTGGGGG
GTACAGTGCAGGGGAAAGAATAGTAGACATAATAGCAACAGACATACAAACTAAAGAATTACAAAAACAA
ATTACAAAAATTCAAAATTTTCGGGTTTATTACAGGGA
