>Addgene plasmid #80922 | pCW57-MCS1-P2A-MCS2 (Hygro) | addgene partial sequence | sequence record 158501 | pLPC-5 5'-TAGGCGTGTACGGTGGGA-3'
TTAGTGAACCGTCAGATCGCCTGGAGAATTGGCTAGCGAATTCGTCGACACCGGTTCCGGAGCCACGAAC
TTCTCTCTGTTAAAGCAAGCAGGAGACGTGGAAGAAAACCCCGGTCCTAGGCTGCAGACGCGTTGTACAG
GATCCGGGGTTGGGGTTGCGCCTTTTCCAAGGCAGCCCTGGGTTTGCGCAGGGACGCGGCTGCTCTGGGC
GTGGTTCCGGGAAACGCAGCGGCGCCGACCCTGGGTCTCGCACATTCTTCACGTCCGTTCGCAGCGTCAC
CCGGATCTTCGCCGCTACCCTTGTGGGCCCCCCGGCGACGCTTCCTGCTCCGCCCCTAAGTCGGGAAGGT
TCCTTGCGGTTCGCGGCGTGCCGGACGTGACAAACGGAAGCCGCACGTCTCACTAGTACCCTCGCAGACG
GACAGCGCCAGGGAGCAATGGCAGCGCGCCGACCGCGATGGGCTGTGGCCAATAGCGGCTGCTCAGCAGG
GCGCGCCGAGAGCAGCGGCCGGGAAGGGGCGGTGCGGGAGGCGGGGTGTGGGGCGGTAGTGTGGGCCCTG
TTCCTGCCCGCGCGGTGTTCCGCATTCTGCAAGCCTCCGGAGCGCACGTCGGCAGTCGGCTCCCTCGTTG
ACCGAATCACCGACCTCTCTCCCCAGCAATTCACCCGCGCGCGATGAAAAAGCCTGAACTCACCGCGACG
TCTGTCGAGAAGTTTCTGATCGAAAAGTTCGACAGCGTCTCCGACCTGATGCAGCTCTCGGAGGGCGAAG
AATCTCGTGCTTTCAGCTTCGATGTAGGAGGGCGTGGATATGTCCTGCGGGTAAATAGCTGCGCCGATGG
TTTCTACAAAGATCGTTATGTTTATCGGCACTTTGCATCGGCCGCGCTCCCGATTCCGGAAGTGCTTGAC
ATTGGGG
