>Addgene plasmid #80922 | pCW57-MCS1-P2A-MCS2 (Hygro) | addgene partial sequence | sequence record 158502 | Futet-R 5'-CAAAGGCATTAAAGCAGCGT-3'
AAGGAGCAACATAGTTAAGAATACGATATCTTGGATCGATCCTTACTTAGTTACCCGGGGAGCATGTCAA
GGTCAAAATCGTCAAGAGCGTCAGCAGGCAGCATATCAAGGTCAAAGTCGTCAAGGGCATCGGCTGGGAG
CATGTCTAAGTCAAAATCGTCAAGGGCGTCGGTCGGCCCGCCGCTTTCGCACTTTAGCTGTTTCTCCAGG
CCACATATGATTAGTTCCAGGCCGAAAAGGAAGGCAGGTTCGGCTCCCTGCCGGTCGAACAGCTCAATTG
CTTGTCTCAGAAGTGGGGGCATAGAATCGGTGGTAGGTGTCTCTCTTTCCTCTTTTGCTACTTGATGCTC
CTGTTCCTCCAATACGCAGCCCAGTGTAAAGTGGCCCACGGCGGACAGAGCGTACAGTGCGTTCTCCAGG
GAGAAGCCTTGCTGACACAGGAACGCGAGCTGATTTTCCAGGGTTTCGTACTGTTTCTCTGTTGGGCGGG
TGCCGAGATGCACTTTAGCCCCGTCGCGATGTGAGAGGAGAGCACAGCGGTATGACTTGGCGTTGTTCCG
CAGAAAGTCTTGCCATGACTCGCCTTCCAGGGGGCAGAAGTGGGTATGATGCCTGTCCAGCATCTCGATT
GGCAGGGCATCGAGCAGGGCCCGCTTGTTCTTCACGTGCCAGTACAGGGTAGGCTGCTCAACTCCCAGCT
TTTGAGCGAGTTTCCTTGTCGTCAGGCCTTCGATACCGACACCATTGAGTAATTCCAGAGCTCCGTTTAT
GACTTTGCTCTTGTCCAGTCTAGACATTGGACCAGGGTTTTCTTCAACATCACCACAAGTGAGGAGAGAA
CCTCTACCTTCTCCGCTTCCTTCGAATTCCTTTGCCCTCGGACGAGTGCTGGGGCGTCGGTTTCCACTAT
CGGCGAGTACTTCT
