>Addgene plasmid #80922 | pCW57-MCS1-P2A-MCS2 (Hygro) | addgene partial sequence | sequence record 158509 | Hygro-internal-F 5'-GCGCCGATGGTTTCTACAAA-3'
TTTGCATCGGCCGCGCTCCCGATTCCGGAAGTGCTTGACATTGGGGAATTTAGCGAGAGCCTGACCTATT
GCATCTCCCGCCGTGCACAGGGTGTCACGTTGCAAGACCTGCCTGAAACCGAACTGCCCGCTGTTCTGCA
GCCGGTCGCGGAGGCCATGGATGCGATCGCTGCGGCCGATCTTAGCCAGACGAGCGGGTTCGGCCCATTC
GGACCGCAAGGAATCGGTCAATACACTACATGGCGTGATTTCATATGCGCGATTGCTGATCCCCATGTGT
ATCACTGGCAAACTGTGATGGACGACACCGTCAGTGCGTCCGTCGCGCAGGCTCTCGATGAGCTGATGCT
TTGGGCCGAGGACTGCCCCGAAGTCCGGCACCTCGTGCACGCGGATTTCGGCTCCAACAATGTCCTGACG
GACAATGGCCGCATAACAGCGGTCATTGACTGGAGCGAGGCGATGTTCGGGGATTCCCAATACGAGGTCG
CCAACATCTTCTTCTGGAGGCCGTGGTTGGCTTGTATGGAGCAGCAGACGCGCTACTTCGAGCGGAGGCA
TCCGGAGCTTGCAGGATCGCCGCGGCTCCGGGCGTATATGCTCCGCATTGGTCTTGACCAACTCTATCAG
AGCTTGGTTGACGGCAATTTCGATGATGCAGCTTGGGCGCAGGGTCGATGCGACGCAATCGTCCGATCCG
GAGCCGGGACTGTCGGGCGTACACAAATCGCCCGCAGAAGCGCGGCCGTCTGGACCGATGGCTGTGTAGA
AGTACTCGCCGATAGTGGAAACCGACGCCCCAGCACTCGTCCGAGGGCAAAGGAATTCGAAGGAAGCGGA
GAAGGTAGAGGTTCTCTCCTCACTTGTGGTGATGTTGAAGAAAACCCT
